Addgene plasmid #144997: TFORF3521
Purpose: Lentiviral vector for overexpressing transcription factor ORFs with unique 24-bp barcodes. Barcodes facilitate identification of transcription factors in pooled screens.
Depositing lab: Feng Zhang. Depositing organization: Broad Institute. Publication: A transcription factor atlas of directed differentiation. Joung J, Ma S, Tay T, Geiger-Schuller KR, Kirchgatterer PC, Verdine VK, Guo B, Arias-Garcia MA, Allen WE, Singh A, Kuksenko O, Abudayyeh OO, Gootenberg JS, Fu Z, Macrae RK, Buenrostro JD, Regev A, Zhang F. Cell. 2023 Jan 5;186(1):209-229.e26. doi: 10.1016/j.cell.2022.11.026. PubMed 36608654.
Backbone
  Vector backbone: pLX_TRC317
  Backbone manufacturer: Broad Institute Genetic Perturbation Platform
  Backbone size w/o insert (bp): 8264
  Vector type: Mammalian Expression, Lentiviral
  Selectable markers: Puromycin
Growth in bacteria
  Bacterial resistance: Ampicillin, 100 μg/mL
  Growth temperature: 37°C
  Growth strain: NEB Stable
  Copy number: High Copy
Gene/Insert
  Gene/Insert name: THAP8
  Species: H. sapiens (human)
  Insert size (bp): 1028
  Entrez Gene: THAP8 (a.k.a. FLJ32891)
  Promoter: EF1a
  Tag / fusion protein: V5 (C terminal on insert)
  Cloning method: Gateway Cloning
  Sequencing primers: 5′ GGGTGGAGACTGAAGTTAGGCCAG; 3′ CACATAGCGTAAAAGGAGCAACATAG
Resource information
  A portion of this plasmid was derived from a plasmid made by: Broad Institute Genetic Perturbation Platform
Terms and licenses: Academic/Nonprofit Terms; Industry Terms: Not Available to Industry
Depositor comments: NM_152658.2 Please test multiple small colonies in case of plasmid recombination. To make this collection available in a timely manner, a portion of this collection was not fully sequenced by Addgene. If an Addgene verified full plasmid sequence is not available, please contact us prior to placing an order to request the full sequence.
How to cite: TFORF3521 was a gift from Feng Zhang (Addgene plasmid # 144997 ; http://n2t.net/addgene:144997 ; RRID:Addgene_144997)
