[The description below was written by a language model from this plasmid's Addgene catalogue record and pLannotate feature annotations shown in this document.]
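Description:
TFORF3521 is a third-generation-style, self-inactivating lentiviral expression plasmid built on the pLX_TRC317 backbone and carrying the human transcription factor THAP8 as its open reading frame. It is one member of a barcoded transcription factor ORF collection in which each clone has a unique 24-bp barcode, so that the factor delivered to a cell can be identified by sequencing in pooled overexpression screens. In bacteria the plasmid replicates from a high-copy ColE1/pUC-type origin and is selected with ampicillin through the bla gene. An f1 origin and remnants of a lac/lacZα cloning region with T7 and T3 promoters are also present in the backbone. The depositor notes a risk of recombination, which is typical of LTR-containing plasmids.

The viral genome is transcribed from an RSV promoter fused to a truncated HIV-1 5' LTR, followed by the Ψ packaging signal with a partial gag sequence, the RRE for Rev-dependent nuclear export, and a cPPT/CTS element that aids nuclear import. It ends in a ΔU3 3' LTR, which inactivates LTR promoter activity after integration, followed by an SV40 polyadenylation signal. Two cassettes sit within the genome. An SV40 early promoter drives puromycin N-acetyltransferase for selection of transduced mammalian cells. Downstream, the constitutive EF-1α promoter drives THAP8, which was inserted by Gateway recombination and is flanked by attB1 and attB2 sites, with the ORF reading through attB2 into a C-terminal V5 epitope tag for detection. A WPRE downstream enhances transcript stability and expression. The barcode itself is not annotated in the feature table. The short region annotated as a U6 promoter fragment between the V5 tag and the WPRE is too small to act as a promoter, and its role is not stated in the record.
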