Features (pLannotate 1.2.2; 34 found; start..end, strand, type, name):
      5..231     +  promoter       RSV promoter: Rous sarcoma virus enhancer/promoter
    232..412     +  LTR            5' LTR (truncated): truncated 5' long terminal repeat (LTR) from HIV-1
    459..584     +  misc_feature   HIV-1 Ψ: packaging signal of human immunodeficiency virus type 1
    568..931     +  CDS            HIV-1 gag (fragment): gag protein from human immunodeficiency virus 1; gag
   1077..1310    +  misc_feature   RRE: The Rev response element (RRE) of HIV-1 allows for Rev-dependent mRNA export from the nucleus to the cytoplasm.
   1687..1713    +  CDS            Rev (fragment): human immunodeficiency virus 1 (HIV-1) Rev protein; rev; enhances nuclear export of unspliced and incompletely spliced viral mRNAs
   1720..1743    +  promoter       SV40 promoter (fragment): SV40 early promoter
   1744..1815    +  promoter       SV40 promoter (fragment): SV40 enhancer and early promoter
   1839..1974    +  rep_origin     SV40 ori: SV40 origin of replication
   2020..2616    +  CDS            PuroR (fragment): puromycin N-acetyltransferase; pac from Streptomyces; confers resistance to puromycin
   2665..2782    +  misc_feature   cPPT/CTS: central polypurine tract and central termination sequence of HIV-1
   2847..2913    +  CDS            small t antigen (fragment): SV40 (simian virus 40) small t antigen
   2920..4098    +  promoter       EF-1α promoter: strong constitutive promoter for human elongation factor EF-1α
   4119..4136    +  protein_bind   attB1 (fragment): mutant version of attB; core recombination site for the Gateway® BP reaction BP Clonase™
   4142..4963    +  CDS            THAP8: THAP8_HUMAN - Experimental evidence at protein level: Swiss-Prot protein existence level 1. From Homo sapiens (Human).
   4965..4989    -  protein_bind   attB2: mutant version of attB; recombination site for the Gateway® BP reaction BP Clonase™
   4997..5038    +  CDS            V5 tag: epitope tag from simian virus 5
   5054..5107    +  promoter       U6 promoter (fragment): RNA polymerase III promoter for human U6 snRNA
   5149..5737    +  misc_feature   WPRE: woodchuck hepatitis virus posttranscriptional regulatory element
   5788..5807    +  misc_feature   cPPT/CTS (fragment): central polypurine tract and central termination sequence of HIV-1
   5809..6042    +  LTR            3' LTR (ΔU3): self-inactivating 3' long terminal repeat (LTR) from HIV-1
   6120..6241    +  polyA_signal   SV40 poly(A) signal: SV40 polyadenylation signal
   6281..6416    +  rep_origin     SV40 ori: SV40 origin of replication
   6437..6455    -  promoter       T7 promoter: promoter for bacteriophage T7 RNA polymerase
   6463..6618    +  CDS            lacZα (fragment): LacZα fragment of β-galactosidase; lacZ fragment
   6623..7051    +  rep_origin     f1 ori (sequence partly withheld): f1 bacteriophage origin of replication; arrow indicates direction of (+) strand synthesis
   7104..7208    +  promoter       AmpR promoter: bla
   7209..8069    +  CDS            AmpR: β-lactamase; bla; confers resistance to ampicillin, carbenicillin, and related antibiotics
   8240..8828    +  rep_origin     ori: high-copy-number ColE1/pMB1/pBR322/pUC origin of replication
   9011..9103    +  CDS            lacI (fragment): lac repressor; lacI; The lac repressor binds to the lac operator to inhibit transcription in E. coli. This inhibition can be relieved by adding lactose or isopropyl-β-D-thiogalactopyranoside (IPTG).
   9116..9137    +  protein_bind   CAP binding site: CAP binding activates transcription in the presence of cAMP. E. coli catabolite activator protein
   9152..9182    +  promoter       lac promoter: promoter for the E. coli lac operon
   9190..9206    +  protein_bind   lac operator: The lac repressor binds to the lac operator to inhibit transcription in E. coli. This inhibition can be relieved by adding lactose or isopropyl-β-D-thiogalactopyranoside (IPTG). lac repressor encoded by lacI
   9251..9269    +  promoter       T3 promoter: promoter for bacteriophage T3 RNA polymerase
>Addgene plasmid #144997 | TFORF3521 | depositor full sequence | sequence record 287105 | Full Sequence
TTAATGTAGTCTTATGCAATACTCTTGTAGTCTTGCAACATGGTAACGATGAGTTAGCAACATGCCTTAC
AAGGAGAGAAAAAGCACCGTGCATGCCGATTGGTGGAAGTAAGGTGGTACGATCGTGCCTTATTAGGAAG
GCAACAGACGGGTCTGACATGGATTGGACGAACCACTGAATTGCCGCATTGCAGAGATATTGTATTTAAG
TGCCTAGCTCGATACATAAACGGGTCTCTCTGGTTAGACCAGATCTGAGCCTGGGAGCTCTCTGGCTAAC
TAGGGAACCCACTGCTTAAGCCTCAATAAAGCTTGCCTTGAGTGCTTCAAGTAGTGTGTGCCCGTCTGTT
GTGTGACTCTGGTAACTAGAGATCCCTCAGACCCTTTTAGTCAGTGTGGAAAATCTCTAGCAGTGGCGCC
CGAACAGGGACTTGAAAGCGAAAGGGAAACCAGAGGAGCTCTCTCGACGCAGGACTCGGCTTGCTGAAGC
GCGCACGGCAAGAGGCGAGGGGCGGCGACTGGTGAGTACGCCAAAAATTTTGACTAGCGGAGGCTAGAAG
GAGAGAGATGGGTGCGAGAGCGTCAGTATTAAGCGGGGGAGAATTAGATCGCGATGGGAAAAAATTCGGT
TAAGGCCAGGGGGAAAGAAAAAATATAAATTAAAACATATAGTATGGGCAAGCAGGGAGCTAGAACGATT
CGCAGTTAATCCTGGCCTGTTAGAAACATCAGAAGGCTGTAGACAAATACTGGGACAGCTACAACCATCC
CTTCAGACAGGATCAGAAGAACTTAGATCATTATATAATACAGTAGCAACCCTCTATTGTGTGCATCAAA
GGATAGAGATAAAAGACACCAAGGAAGCTTTAGACAAGATAGAGGAAGAGCAAAACAAAAGTAAGACCAC
CGCACAGCAAGCGGCCGCTGATCTTCAGACCTGGAGGAGGAGATATGAGGGACAATTGGAGAAGTGAATT
ATATAAATATAAAGTAGTAAAAATTGAACCATTAGGAGTAGCACCCACCAAGGCAAAGAGAAGAGTGGTG
CAGAGAGAAAAAAGAGCAGTGGGAATAGGAGCTTTGTTCCTTGGGTTCTTGGGAGCAGCAGGAAGCACTA
TGGGCGCAGCGTCAATGACGCTGACGGTACAGGCCAGACAATTATTGTCTGGTATAGTGCAGCAGCAGAA
CAATTTGCTGAGGGCTATTGAGGCGCAACAGCATCTGTTGCAACTCACAGTCTGGGGCATCAAGCAGCTC
CAGGCAAGAATCCTGGCTGTGGAAAGATACCTAAAGGATCAACAGCTCCTGGGGATTTGGGGTTGCTCTG
GAAAACTCATTTGCACCACTGCTGTGCCTTGGAATGCTAGTTGGAGTAATAAATCTCTGGAACAGATTTG
GAATCACACGACCTGGATGGAGTGGGACAGAGAAATTAACAATTACACAAGCTTAATACACTCCTTAATT
GAAGAATCGCAAAACCAGCAAGAAAAGAATGAACAAGAATTATTGGAATTAGATAAATGGGCAAGTTTGT
GGAATTGGTTTAACATAACAAATTGGCTGTGGTATATAAAATTATTCATAATGATAGTAGGAGGCTTGGT
AGGTTTAAGAATAGTTTTTGCTGTACTTTCTATAGTGAATAGAGTTAGGCAGGGATATTCACCATTATCG
TTTCAGACCCACCTCCCAACCCCGAGGGGACCCATGCATTGCATCTCAATTAGTCAGCAACCAGGTGTGG
AAAGTCCCCAGGCTCCCCAGCAGGCAGAAGTATGCAAAGCATGCGTCTCAATTAGTCAGCAACCATAGTC
CCGCCCCTAACTCCGCCCATCCCGCCCCTAACTCCGCCCAGTTCCGCCCATTCTCCGCCCCATGGCTGAC
TAATTTTTTTTATTTATGCAGAGGCCGAGGCCGCCTCGGCCTCTGAGCTATTCCAGAAGTAGTGAGGAGG
CTTTTTTGGAGGCCTAGGCTTTTGCAAAAAGCTTTCTAGAGGTACCACCGGAGCTTACCATGACCGAGTA
CAAGCCCACGGTGCGCCTCGCCACCCGCGACGACGTCCCCAGGGCCGTACGCACCCTCGCCGCCGCGTTC
GCCGACTACCCCGCCACGCGCCACACCGTCGATCCGGACCGCCACATCGAGCGGGTCACCGAGCTGCAAG
AACTCTTCCTCACGCGCGTCGGGCTCGACATCGGCAAGGTGTGGGTCGCGGACGACGGCGCCGCCGTGGC
GGTCTGGACCACGCCGGAGAGCGTCGAAGCGGGGGCGGTGTTCGCCGAGATCGGCCCGCGCATGGCCGAG
TTGAGCGGTTCCCGGCTGGCCGCGCAGCAACAGATGGAAGGCCTCCTGGCGCCGCACCGGCCCAAGGAGC
CCGCGTGGTTCCTGGCCACCGTCGGCGTCTCGCCCGACCACCAGGGCAAGGGTCTGGGCAGCGCCGTCGT
GCTCCCCGGAGTGGAGGCGGCCGAGCGCGCCGGGGTGCCCGCCTTCCTGGAGACCTCCGCGCCCCGCAAC
CTCCCCTTCTACGAGCGGCTCGGCTTCACCGTCACCGCCGACGTCGAGGTGCCCGAAGGACCGCGCACCT
GGTGCATGACCCGCAAGCCCGGTGCCAGTTAACGAATTCTAGATCTTGAGACAAATGGCAGTATTCATCC
ACAATTTTAAAAGAAAAGGGGGGATTGGGGGGTACAGTGCAGGGGAAAGAATAGTAGACATAATAGCAAC
AGACATACAAACTAAAGAATTACAAAAACAAATTACAAAAATTCAAAATTTTCGGGTTTATTACAGGGAC
AGCAGAGATCCACTTTGGCGCCGGCTCGAGGCCTGCAGGTGCAAAGATGGATAAAGTTTTAAACAGAGAG
GAATCTTTGCAGCTAATGGACCTTCTAGGTCTTGAAAGGAGTGGGAATTGGCTCCGGTGCCCGTCAGTGG
GCAGAGCGCACATCGCCCACAGTCCCCGAGAAGTTGGGGGGAGGGGTCGGCAATTGAACCGGTGCCTAGA
GAAGGTGGCGCGGGGTAAACTGGGAAAGTGATGTCGTGTACTGGCTCCGCCTTTTTCCCGAGGGTGGGGG
AGAACCGTATATAAGTGCAGTAGTCGCCGTGAACGTTCTTTTTCGCAACGGGTTTGCCGCCAGAACACAG
GTAAGTGCCGTGTGTGGTTCCCGCGGGCCTGGCCTCTTTACGGGTTATGGCCCTTGCGTGCCTTGAATTA
CTTCCACCTGGCTGCAGTACGTGATTCTTGATCCCGAGCTTCGGGTTGGAAGTGGGTGGGAGAGTTCGAG
GCCTTGCGCTTAAGGAGCCCCTTCGCCTCGTGCTTGAGTTGAGGCCTGGCCTGGGCGCTGGGGCCGCCGC
GTGCGAATCTGGTGGCACCTTCGCGCCTGTCTCGCTGCTTTCGATAAGTCTCTAGCCATTTAAAATTTTT
GATGACCTGCTGCGACGCTTTTTTTCTGGCAAGATAGTCTTGTAAATGCGGGCCAAGATCTGCACACTGG
TATTTCGGTTTTTGGGGCCGCGGGCGGCGACGGGGCCCGTGCGTCCCAGCGCACATGTTCGGCGAGGCGG
GGCCTGCGAGCGCGGCCACCGAGAATCGGACGGGGGTAGTCTCAAGCTGGCCGGCCTGCTCTGGTGCCTG
GCCTCGCGCCGCCGTGTATCGCCCCGCCCTGGGCGGCAAGGCTGGCCCGGTCGGCACCAGTTGCGTGAGC
GGAAAGATGGCCGCTTCCCGGCCCTGCTGCAGGGAGCTCAAAATGGAGGACGCGGCGCTCGGGAGAGCGG
GCGGGTGAGTCACCCACACAAAGGAAAAGGGCCTTTCCGTCCTCAGCCGTCGCTTCATGTGACTCCACGG
AGTACCGGGCGCCGTCCAGGCACCTCGATTAGTTCTCGAGCTTTTGGAGTACGTCGTCTTTAGGTTGGGG
GGAGGGGTTTTATGCGATGGAGTTTCCCCACACTGAGTGGGTGGAGACTGAAGTTAGGCCAGCTTGGCAC
TTGATGTAATTCTCCTTGGAATTTGCCCTTTTTGAGTTTGGATCTTGGTTCATTCTCAAGCCTCAGACAG
TGGTTCAAAGTTTTTTTCTTCCATTTCAGGTGTCGTGAGGCTAGCATCGATTGATCAACAAGTTTGTACA
AAAAAGTTGGCATGCCCAAGTACTGCAGGGCGCCGAACTGCTCCAACACTGCGGGCCGCCTGGGTGCAGA
CAACCGCCCTGTGAGCTTCTACAAGTTCCCACTGAAGGATGGTCCCCGGCTGCAGGCCTGGCTGCAGCAC
ATGGGCTGTGAGCACTGGGTGCCCAGCTGCCACCAGCACTTGTGCAGCGAGCACTTCACACCCTCCTGCT
TCCAGTGGCGCTGGGGTGTGCGCTACCTGCGGCCTGATGCAGTGCCCTCCATCTTCTCCCGGGGACCACC
TGCCAAGAGTCAGCGGAGGACCCGAAGCACCCAGAAGCCAGTCTCGCCGCCGCCTCCCCTACAGAAGAAT
ACACCCCTGCCCCAGAGCCCTGCCATCCCAGTCTCTGGCCCAGTGCGCCTAGTGGTGCTGGGCCCCACAT
CGGGGAGCCCCAAGACTGTGGCCACCATGCTCCTGACCCCCCTGGCCCCTGCGCCAACTCCTGAGCGGTC
ACAACCTGAAGTCCCTGCCCAACAGGCCCAGACCGGGCTGGGCCCAGTGCTGGGAGCACTGCAACGCCGG
GTGCGGAGGCTGCAACGGTGCCAGGAGCGGCACCAGGCGCAGCTGCAGGCCCTGGAACGGCTGGCACAGC
AGCTACACGGGGAGAGCCTGCTGGCACGGGCACGCCGGGGTCTGCAGCGCCTGACAACAGCCCAGACCCT
TGGACCTGAGGAATCCCAAACCTTCACCATCATCTGTGGAGGGCCTGACATAGCCATGGTCCTTGCCCAG
GACCCTGCACCTGCCACAGTGGATGCCAAGCCGGAGCTCCTGGACACTCGGATCCCCAGTGCATACCCAA
CTTTCTTGTACAAAGTGGTTGATATCGGTAAGCCTATCCCTAACCCTCTCCTCGGTCTCGATTCTACGTA
GTAATGAACTAGTCCGTAACTTGAAAGTATTTCGATTTCTTGGCTTTATATATCTTGTGGAAAGGACGAA
GATATCTTATCCTTTTCTTTAAGACGCGTTAAGTCGACAATCAACCTCTGGATTACAAAATTTGTGAAAG
ATTGACTGGTATTCTTAACTATGTTGCTCCTTTTACGCTATGTGGATACGCTGCTTTAATGCCTTTGTAT
CATGCTATTGCTTCCCGTATGGCTTTCATTTTCTCCTCCTTGTATAAATCCTGGTTGCTGTCTCTTTATG
AGGAGTTGTGGCCCGTTGTCAGGCAACGTGGCGTGGTGTGCACTGTGTTTGCTGACGCAACCCCCACTGG
TTGGGGCATTGCCACCACCTGTCAGCTCCTTTCCGGGACTTTCGCTTTCCCCCTCCCTATTGCCACGGCG
GAACTCATCGCCGCCTGCCTTGCCCGCTGCTGGACAGGGGCTCGGCTGTTGGGCACTGACAATTCCGTGG
TGTTGTCGGGGAAATCATCGTCCTTTCCTTGGCTGCTCGCCTGTGTTGCCACCTGGATTCTGCGCGGGAC
GTCCTTCTGCTACGTCCCTTCGGCCCTCAATCCAGCGGACCTTCCTTCCCGCGGCCTGCTGCCGGCTCTG
CGGCCTCTTCCGCGTCTTCGCCTTCGCCCTCAGACGAGTCGGATCTCCCTTTGGGCCGCCTCCCCGCGTC
GACTTTAAGACCAATGACTTACAAGGCAGCTGTAGATCTTAGCCACTTTTTAAAAGAAAAGGGGGGACTG
GAAGGGCTAATTCACTCCCAACGAAGACAAGATCTGCTTTTTGCTTGTACTGGGTCTCTCTGGTTAGACC
AGATCTGAGCCTGGGAGCTCTCTGGCTAACTAGGGAACCCACTGCTTAAGCCTCAATAAAGCTTGCCTTG
AGTGCTTCAAGTAGTGTGTGCCCGTCTGTTGTGTGACTCTGGTAACTAGAGATCCCTCAGACCCTTTTAG
TCAGTGTGGAAAATCTCTAGCAGTACGTATAGTAGTTCATGTCATCTTATTATTCAGTATTTATAACTTG
CAAAGAAATGAATATCAGAGAGTGAGAGGAACTTGTTTATTGCAGCTTATAATGGTTACAAATAAAGCAA
TAGCATCACAAATTTCACAAATAAAGCATTTTTTTCACTGCATTCTAGTTGTGGTTTGTCCAAACTCATC
AATGTATCTTATCATGTCTGGCTCTAGCTATCCCGCCCCTAACTCCGCCCATCCCGCCCCTAACTCCGCC
CAGTTCCGCCCATTCTCCGCCCCATGGCTGACTAATTTTTTTTATTTATGCAGAGGCCGAGGCCGCCTCG
GCCTCTGAGCTATTCCAGAAGTAGTGAGGAGGCTTTTTTGGAGGCCTAGGGACGTACCCAATTCGCCCTA
TAGTGAGTCGTATTACGCGCGCTCACTGGCCGTCGTTTTACAACGTCGTGACTGGGAAAACCCTGGCGTT
ACCCAACTTAATCGCCTTGCAGCACATCCCCCTTTCGCCAGCTGGCGTAATAGCGAAGAGGCCCGCACCG
ATCGCCCTTCCCAACAGTTGCGCAGCCTGAATGGCGAATGGG
[124 nt withheld, positions 6623-6746]
C
[91 nt withheld, positions 6748-6838]
A
[49 nt withheld, positions 6840-6888]
CCTTTGACGTTGGAGTCCACGTTCTTT
[37 nt withheld, positions 6916-6952]
ACCCTATCTCGGTCTATTCTTTTGATTTATAAGGGATTTTGCCGATTTCGGCCTATTGGTTAAAAAATGA
GCTGATTTAACAAAAATTTAACGCGAATTTTAACAAAATATTAACGCTTACAATTTAGGTGGCACTTTTC
GGGGAAATGTGCGCGGAACCCCTATTTGTTTATTTTTCTAAATACATTCAAATATGTATCCGCTCATGAG
ACAATAACCCTGATAAATGCTTCAATAATATTGAAAAAGGAAGAGTATGAGTATTCAACATTTCCGTGTC
GCCCTTATTCCCTTTTTTGCGGCATTTTGCCTTCCTGTTTTTGCTCACCCAGAAACGCTGGTGAAAGTAA
AAGATGCTGAAGATCAGTTGGGTGCACGAGTGGGTTACATCGAACTGGATCTCAACAGCGGTAAGATCCT
TGAGAGTTTTCGCCCCGAAGAACGTTTTCCAATGATGAGCACTTTTAAAGTTCTGCTATGTGGCGCGGTA
TTATCCCGTATTGACGCCGGGCAAGAGCAACTCGGTCGCCGCATACACTATTCTCAGAATGACTTGGTTG
AGTACTCACCAGTCACAGAAAAGCATCTTACGGATGGCATGACAGTAAGAGAATTATGCAGTGCTGCCAT
AACCATGAGTGATAACACTGCGGCCAACTTACTTCTGACAACGATCGGAGGACCGAAGGAGCTAACCGCT
TTTTTGCACAACATGGGGGATCATGTAACTCGCCTTGATCGTTGGGAACCGGAGCTGAATGAAGCCATAC
CAAACGACGAGCGTGACACCACGATGCCTGTAGCAATGGCAACAACGTTGCGCAAACTATTAACTGGCGA
ACTACTTACTCTAGCTTCCCGGCAACAATTAATAGACTGGATGGAGGCGGATAAAGTTGCAGGACCACTT
CTGCGCTCGGCCCTTCCGGCTGGCTGGTTTATTGCTGATAAATCTGGAGCCGGTGAGCGTGGGTCTCGCG
GTATCATTGCAGCACTGGGGCCAGATGGTAAGCCCTCCCGTATCGTAGTTATCTACACGACGGGGAGTCA
GGCAACTATGGATGAACGAAATAGACAGATCGCTGAGATAGGTGCCTCACTGATTAAGCATTGGTAACTG
TCAGACCAAGTTTACTCATATATACTTTAGATTGATTTAAAACTTCATTTTTAATTTAAAAGGATCTAGG
TGAAGATCCTTTTTGATAATCTCATGACCAAAATCCCTTAACGTGAGTTTTCGTTCCACTGAGCGTCAGA
CCCCGTAGAAAAGATCAAAGGATCTTCTTGAGATCCTTTTTTTCTGCGCGTAATCTGCTGCTTGCAAACA
AAAAAACCACCGCTACCAGCGGTGGTTTGTTTGCCGGATCAAGAGCTACCAACTCTTTTTCCGAAGGTAA
CTGGCTTCAGCAGAGCGCAGATACCAAATACTGTTCTTCTAGTGTAGCCGTAGTTAGGCCACCACTTCAA
GAACTCTGTAGCACCGCCTACATACCTCGCTCTGCTAATCCTGTTACCAGTGGCTGCTGCCAGTGGCGAT
AAGTCGTGTCTTACCGGGTTGGACTCAAGACGATAGTTACCGGATAAGGCGCAGCGGTCGGGCTGAACGG
GGGGTTCGTGCACACAGCCCAGCTTGGAGCGAACGACCTACACCGAACTGAGATACCTACAGCGTGAGCT
ATGAGAAAGCGCCACGCTTCCCGAAGGGAGAAAGGCGGACAGGTATCCGGTAAGCGGCAGGGTCGGAACA
GGAGAGCGCACGAGGGAGCTTCCAGGGGGAAACGCCTGGTATCTTTATAGTCCTGTCGGGTTTCGCCACC
TCTGACTTGAGCGTCGATTTTTGTGATGCTCGTCAGGGGGGCGGAGCCTATGGAAAAACGCCAGCAACGC
GGCCTTTTTACGGTTCCTGGCCTTTTGCTGGCCTTTTGCTCACATGTTCTTTCCTGCGTTATCCCCTGAT
TCTGTGGATAACCGTATTACCGCCTTTGAGTGAGCTGATACCGCTCGCCGCAGCCGAACGACCGAGCGCA
GCGAGTCAGTGAGCGAGGAAGCGGAAGAGCGCCCAATACGCAAACCGCCTCTCCCCGCGCGTTGGCCGAT
TCATTAATGCAGCTGGCACGACAGGTTTCCCGACTGGAAAGCGGGCAGTGAGCGCAACGCAATTAATGTG
AGTTAGCTCACTCATTAGGCACCCCAGGCTTTACACTTTATGCTTCCGGCTCGTATGTTGTGTGGAATTG
TGAGCGGATAACAATTTCACACAGGAAACAGCTATGACCATGATTACGCCAAGCGCGCAATTAACCCTCA
CTAAAGGGAACAAAAGCTGGAGCTGCAAGC
