>Addgene plasmid #144997 | TFORF3521 | depositor partial sequence | sequence record 287106 | Insert
ATCGATTGATCAACAAGTTTGTACAAAAAAGTTGGCATGCCCAAGTACTGCAGGGCGCCGAACTGCTCCA
ACACTGCGGGCCGCCTGGGTGCAGACAACCGCCCTGTGAGCTTCTACAAGTTCCCACTGAAGGATGGTCC
CCGGCTGCAGGCCTGGCTGCAGCACATGGGCTGTGAGCACTGGGTGCCCAGCTGCCACCAGCACTTGTGC
AGCGAGCACTTCACACCCTCCTGCTTCCAGTGGCGCTGGGGTGTGCGCTACCTGCGGCCTGATGCAGTGC
CCTCCATCTTCTCCCGGGGACCACCTGCCAAGAGTCAGCGGAGGACCCGAAGCACCCAGAAGCCAGTCTC
GCCGCCGCCTCCCCTACAGAAGAATACACCCCTGCCCCAGAGCCCTGCCATCCCAGTCTCTGGCCCAGTG
CGCCTAGTGGTGCTGGGCCCCACATCGGGGAGCCCCAAGACTGTGGCCACCATGCTCCTGACCCCCCTGG
CCCCTGCGCCAACTCCTGAGCGGTCACAACCTGAAGTCCCTGCCCAACAGGCCCAGACCGGGCTGGGCCC
AGTGCTGGGAGCACTGCAACGCCGGGTGCGGAGGCTGCAACGGTGCCAGGAGCGGCACCAGGCGCAGCTG
CAGGCCCTGGAACGGCTGGCACAGCAGCTACACGGGGAGAGCCTGCTGGCACGGGCACGCCGGGGTCTGC
AGCGCCTGACAACAGCCCAGACCCTTGGACCTGAGGAATCCCAAACCTTCACCATCATCTGTGGAGGGCC
TGACATAGCCATGGTCCTTGCCCAGGACCCTGCACCTGCCACAGTGGATGCCAAGCCGGAGCTCCTGGAC
ACTCGGATCCCCAGTGCATACCCAACTTTCTTGTACAAAGTGGTTGATATCGGTAAGCCTATCCCTAACC
CTCTCCTCGGTCTCGATTCTACGTAGTAATGAACTAGTCCGTAACTTGAAAGTATTTCGATTTCTTGGCT
TTATATATCTTGTGGAAAGGACGAAGATATCTTATCCTTTTCTTTAAG
