>Addgene plasmid #144997 | TFORF3521 | depositor partial sequence | sequence record 287107 | Barcode
AGATATCTTATCCTTTTCTTTAAG
