>Addgene plasmid #144997 | TFORF3521 | addgene partial sequence | sequence record 313864 | WPRE-R 5'-CATAGCGTAAAAGGAGCAACA-3'
TTTGTAATCCAGAGGTTGATTGTCGACTTAACGCGTCTTAAAGAAAAGGATAAGATATCTTCGTCCTTTC
CACAAGATATATAAAGCCAAGAAATCGAAATACTTTCAAGTTACGGACTAGTTCATTACTACGTAGAATC
GAGACCGAGGAGAGGGTTAGGGATAGGCTTACCGATATCAACCACTTTGTACAAGAAAGTTGGGTATGCA
CTGGGGATCCGAGTGTCCAGGAGCTCCGGCTTGGCATCCACTGTGGCAGGTGCAGGGTCCTGGGCAAGGA
CCATGGCTATGTCAGGCCCTCCACAGATGATGGTGAAGGTTTGGGATTCCTCAGGTCCAAGGGTCTGGGC
TGTTGTCAGGCGCTGCAGACCCCGGCGTGCCCGTGCCAGCAGGCTCTCCCCGTGTAGCTGCTGTGCCAGC
CGTTCCAGGGCCTGCAGCTGCGCCTGGTGCCGCTCCTGGCACCGTTGCAGCCTCCGCACCCGGCGTTGCA
GTGCTCCCAGCACTGGGCCCAGCCCGGTCTGGGCCTGTTGGGCAGGGACTTCAGGTTGTGACCGCTCAGG
AGTTGGCGCAGGGGCCAGGGGGGTCAGGAGCATGGTGGCCACAGTCTTGGGGCTCCCCGATGTGGGGCCC
AGCACCACTAGGCGCACTGGGCCAGAGACTGGGATGGCAGGGCTCTGGGGCAGGGGTGTATTCTTCTGTA
GGGGAGGCGGCGGCGAGACTGGCTTCTGGGTGCTTCGGGTCCTCCGCTGACTCTTGGCAGGTGGTCCCCG
GGAGAAGATGGAGG
